>Addgene plasmid #55579 | mTurquoise-RatLC3-C-7 | depositor partial sequence | sequence record 85986 | insert sequence
ACGTCAGATCCGCTAGCGCTACCGGTCGCCACCATGGTGAGCAAGGGCGAGGAGCTGTTCACCGGGGTGG
TGCCCATCCTGGTCGAGCTGGACGGCGACGTAAACGGCCACAAGTTCAGCGTGTCCGGCGAGGGCGAGGG
CGATGCCACCTACGGCAAGCTGACCCTGAAGTTCATCTGCACCACCGGCAAGCTGCCCGTGCCCTGGCCC
ACCCTCGTGACCACCCTGTCCTGGGGCGTGCAGTGCTTCGCCCGCTACCCCGACCACATGAAGCAGCACG
ACTTCTTCAAGTCCGCCATGCCCGAAGGCTACGTCCAGGAGCGCACCATCTTCTTCAAGGACGACGGCAA
CTACAAGACCCGCGCCGAGGTGAAGTTCGAGGGCGACACCCTGGTGAACCGCATCGAGCTGAAGGGCATC
GACTTCAAGGAGGACGGCAACATCCTGGGGCACAAGCTGGAGTACAACTACATCAGCGACAACGTCTATA
TCACCGCCGACAAGCAGAAGAACGGCATCAAGGCCAACTTCAAGATCCGCCACAACATCGAGGACGGCGG
CGTGCAGCTCGCCGACCACTACCAGCAGAACACCCCCATCGGCGACGGCCCCGTGCTGCTGCCCGACAAC
CACTACCTGAGCACCCAGTCCAAGCTGAGCAAAGACCCCAACGAGAAGCGCGATCACATGGTCCTGCTGG
AGTTCGTGACCGCCGCCGGGATCACTCTCGGCATGGACGAGCTGTACAAGTCCGGACTCAGATCCTCTAG
A
[423 nt withheld, positions 772-1194]
TGACAGACATACAGCCACTTCCAACTAAAGCAAGCCTCTGCTCCCTGCTACCTGCATGGAGCCCACTGTG
ACACTCAGACCATCCCCGGTCACTCACTCACTCGTGTCTGAGAATCTCAGTGAGAGCTGCCTCTGTCACG
GACGGAAGCCAACAC
