>Addgene plasmid #55579 | mTurquoise-RatLC3-C-7 | addgene partial sequence | sequence record 163095 | mCerulean-F 5'-ctacctgagcacccagtccaag-3'
GCGCGATCACATGGTCCTGCTGGAGTTCGTGACCGCCGCCGGGATCACTCTCGGCATGGACGAGCTGTAC
AAGTCCGGACTCAGATCCTCTAGA
[423 nt withheld, positions 95-517]
TGACAGACATACAGCCACTTCCAACTAAAGCAAGCCTCTGCTCCCTGCTACCTGCATGGAGCCCACTGTG
ACACTCAGACCATCCCCGGTCACTCACTCACTCGTGTCTGAGAATCTCAGTGAGAGCTGCCTCTGTCACG
GACGGAAGCCAACACAGCCACCTCTCGACCTGGCTCCCCACAGCACCCACCCTCCCTGCATGCAGCTGTC
CCTGCTAACCCCCAATGTTATGTTACACTGTGTAAGTCCCCACTGCTGCCGTGTGTGGGTTGTGTACGTC
GTCATGTCC
