[The description below was written by a language model from this plasmid's Addgene catalogue record.]
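Description:
mTurquoise-RatLC3-C-7 is a mammalian expression plasmid built on the mTurquoise-C1 backbone (about 4.75 kb without the insert), a C1-type fluorescent protein fusion vector in which the gene of interest is placed downstream of the fluorescent protein coding sequence. It is maintained as a high-copy plasmid in E. coli under kanamycin selection. It also carries a neomycin resistance marker, so transfected mammalian cells can be selected with G418 when stable lines are wanted. The record includes no feature table, so the origin of replication and the exact layout of the resistance cassette are not documented. The 3′ sequencing primer named in the record anneals in an SV40 polyadenylation signal, which implies that this element terminates the expression cassette.

The payload is rat (R. norvegicus) LC3, a microtubule-associated protein light chain, expressed from the CMV promoter as a fusion with mTurquoise at its N terminus. mTurquoise is a cyan fluorescent protein, recorded here with excitation at 434 nm and emission at 474 nm. The "C-7" in the name probably refers to the C-type vector format and the length of the linker between the two parts, but the record does not state this, and the cloning method is listed as unknown. The stated purpose is localization imaging, with the fusion catalogued as a microtubule-binding protein marker. N-terminally tagged LC3 fusions are also widely used as autophagosome reporters in live or fixed cells, because the C terminus of LC3 remains free for processing and lipid conjugation. That application comes from general knowledge and is not stated in the record. The cyan emission allows pairing with yellow or red fluorescent markers in multicolour experiments.
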