Addgene plasmid #55579: mTurquoise-RatLC3-C-7
Purpose: Localization: Microtubule-Binding Protein, Excitation: 434, Emission: 474
Depositing lab: Michael Davidson. Depositing organization: Florida State University, Tallahassee.
Backbone
  Vector backbone: mTurquoise-C1
  Backbone size w/o insert (bp): 4750
  Vector type: Mammalian Expression
  Selectable markers: Neomycin (select with G418)
Growth in bacteria
  Bacterial resistance: Kanamycin, 50 μg/mL
  Growth temperature: 37°C
  Growth strain: DH5alpha
  Copy number: High Copy
Gene/Insert
  Gene/Insert name: LC3 (alt name: U05784.1)
  Species: R. norvegicus (rat)
  Promoter: CMV
  Tag / fusion protein: mTurquoise (N terminal on backbone)
  Cloning method: Unknown
  Sequencing primers: 5′ CMV-F; 3′ SV40pA-R
Terms and licenses: Academic/Nonprofit Terms; Industry Terms
Depositor comments: . Excitation = 434; Emission = 474
How to cite: mTurquoise-RatLC3-C-7 was a gift from Michael Davidson (Addgene plasmid # 55579 ; http://n2t.net/addgene:55579 ; RRID:Addgene_55579)
